Addgene plasmid #203848: pAAV-CaMKII-jGCaMP7f-WPRE
Purpose: Expression of GCaMP7f in CaMKII expressing cells
Depositing lab: Ivo Spiegel. Depositing organization: Weizmann Institute of Science. Publication: NDNF interneurons in layer 1 gain-modulate whole cortical columns according to an animal's behavioral state. Cohen-Kashi Malina K, Tsivourakis E, Kushinsky D, Apelblat D, Shtiglitz S, Zohar E, Sokoletsky M, Tasaka GI, Mizrahi A, Lampl I, Spiegel I. Neuron. 2021 Jul 7;109(13):2150-2164.e5. doi: 10.1016/j.neuron.2021.05.001. Epub 2021 May 25. PubMed 34038743.
Backbone
  Vector backbone: AAV
  Vector type: AAV
Growth in bacteria
  Bacterial resistance: Ampicillin, 100 μg/mL
  Growth temperature: 30°C
  Growth strain: NEB Stable
  Copy number: High Copy
Gene/Insert
  Gene/Insert name: jGCaMP7f
  Species: Synthetic
  Cloning method: Restriction Enzyme; 5′ cloning site unknown (unknown if destroyed)
Terms and licenses: Academic/Nonprofit Terms; Industry Terms: Not Available to Industry
How to cite: pAAV-CaMKII-jGCaMP7f-WPRE was a gift from Ivo Spiegel (Addgene plasmid # 203848 ; http://n2t.net/addgene:203848 ; RRID:Addgene_203848)
