[The description below was written by a language model from this plasmid's Addgene catalogue record and pLannotate feature annotations shown in this document.]
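Description:
pAAV-CaMKII-jGCaMP7f-WPRE is an adeno-associated virus transfer plasmid designed to express the genetically encoded calcium indicator jGCaMP7f in CaMKII-expressing cells. The expression cassette lies between two AAV2 inverted terminal repeats, the cis elements needed for replication and packaging of the intervening DNA into recombinant AAV particles. Both ITRs are annotated only as fragments in the sequenced record. This may reflect partial matches or the difficulty of sequencing these structured repeats, and the record does not resolve the point. In bacteria the plasmid is maintained through a high-copy ColE1/pUC-type origin and selected with ampicillin via the β-lactamase gene and its native promoter. An f1 phage origin and small remnants of lacZα and a pBluescript multiple cloning site are carried over from the backbone.

The payload is driven by the promoter of the mouse calcium/calmodulin-dependent kinase II α subunit, which is commonly used to restrict expression largely to excitatory forebrain neurons. Downstream is the sensor coding sequence. The automated annotation labels it GCaMP6f, but the catalogue entry identifies it as the synthetic jGCaMP7f, a closely related later variant, so the label most likely reflects sequence similarity. GCaMP sensors increase in green fluorescence on calcium binding and so report neuronal activity optically. A woodchuck hepatitis virus posttranscriptional regulatory element follows the coding sequence to enhance transcript stability and expression. An SV40 polyadenylation signal, with an adjacent large T antigen fragment, is annotated after the WPRE on the reverse strand. The associated publication concerns cortical circuit function, consistent with use of the packaged virus for in vivo calcium imaging of CaMKII-positive neurons.
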