Features (pLannotate 1.2.2; 13 found; start..end, strand, type, name):
      5..1293    +  promoter       CaMKII promoter: promoter for the mouse calcium/calmodulin-dependent kinase II α subunit
   1343..2695    +  CDS            GCaMP6f: improved fluorescent protein-based calcium sensor (Chen et al., 2013)
   2706..3294    +  misc_feature   WPRE: woodchuck hepatitis virus posttranscriptional regulatory element
   3295..3314    +  misc_feature   MCS (fragment): pBluescript multiple cloning site
   3343..3464    -  polyA_signal   SV40 poly(A) signal: SV40 polyadenylation signal
   3487..3555    -  CDS            large T antigen (fragment): large T antigen from SV40 (simian virus 40)
   3626..3683    +  repeat_region  AAV2 ITR (fragment): inverted terminal repeat of adeno-associated virus serotype 2 inverted
   3843..4431    -  rep_origin     ori: high-copy-number ColE1/pMB1/pBR322/pUC origin of replication
   4602..5462    -  CDS            AmpR: β-lactamase; bla; confers resistance to ampicillin, carbenicillin, and related antibiotics
   5463..5567    -  promoter       AmpR promoter: bla
   5620..6048    -  rep_origin     f1 ori (sequence partly withheld): f1 bacteriophage origin of replication; arrow indicates direction of (+) strand synthesis
   6053..6122    -  CDS            lacZα (fragment): LacZα fragment of β-galactosidase; lacZ fragment
   6117..6249    -  repeat_region  AAV2 ITR (fragment): inverted terminal repeat of adeno-associated virus serotype 2 inverted
>Addgene plasmid #203848 | pAAV-CaMKII-jGCaMP7f-WPRE | addgene full sequence | sequence record 403521 | Addgene NGS Result
TTAACATTATGGCCTTAGGTCACTTCATCTCCATGGGGTTCTTCTTCTGATTTTCTAGAAAATGAGATGG
GGGTGCAGAGAGCTTCCTCAGTGACCTGCCCAGGGTCACATCAGAAATGTCAGAGCTAGAACTTGAACTC
AGATTACTAATCTTAAATTCCATGCCTTGGGGGCATGCAAGTACGATATACAGAAGGAGTGAACTCATTA
GGGCAGATGACCAATGAGTTTAGGAAAGAAGAGTCCAGGGCAGGGTACATCTACACCACCCGCCCAGCCC
TGGGTGAGTCCAGCCACGTTCACCTCATTATAGTTGCCTCTCTCCAGTCCTACCTTGACGGGAAGCACAA
GCAGAAACTGGGACAGGAGCCCCAGGAGACCAAATCTTCATGGTCCCTCTGGGAGGATGGGTGGGGAGAG
CTGTGGCAGAGGCCTCAGGAGGGGCCCTGCTGCTCAGTGGTGACAGATAGGGGTGAGAAAGCAGACAGAG
TCATTCCGTCAGCATTCTGGGTCTGTTTGGTACTTCTTCTCACGCTAAGGTGGCGGTGTGATATGCACAA
TGGCTAAAAAGCAGGGAGAGCTGGAAAGAAACAAGGACAGAGACAGAGGCCAAGTCAACCAGACCAATTC
CCAGAGGAAGCAAAGAAACCATTACAGAGACTACAAGGGGGAAGGGAAGGAGAGATGAATTAGCTTCCCC
TGTAAACCTTAGAACCCAGCTGTTGCCAGGGCAACGGGGCAATACCTGTCTCTTCAGAGGAGATGAAGTT
GCCAGGGTAACTACATCCTGTCTTTCTCAAGGACCATCCCAGAATGTGGCACCCACTAGCCGTTACCATA
GCAACTGCCTCTTTGCCCCACTTAATCCCATCCCGTCTGTTAAAAGGGCCCTATAGTTGGAGGTGGGGGA
GGTAGGAAGAGCGATGATCACTTGTGGACTAAGTTTGTTCGCATCCCCTTCTCCAACCCCCTCAGTACAT
CACCCTGGGGGAACAGGGTCCACTTGCTCCTGGGCCCACACAGTCCTGCAGTATTGTGTATATAAGGCCA
GGGCAAAGAGGAGCAGGTTTTAAAGTGAAAGGCAGGCAGGTGTTGGGGAGGCAGTTACCGGGGCAACGGG
AACAGGGCGTTTCGGAGGTGGTTGCCATGGGGACCTGGATGCTGACGAAGGCTCGCGAGGCTGTGAGCAG
CCACAGTGCCCTGCTCAGAAGCCCCAAGCTCGTCAGTCAAGCCGGTTCTCCGTTTGCACTCAGGAGCACG
GGCAGGCGAGTGGCCCCTAGTTCTGGGGGCAGCTCTAGAGCGGTACCGGACTTCAAGCTGCTAGCAAGGA
TCCACCGCCACCATGGGTTCTCATCATCATCATCATCATGGTATGGCTAGCATGACTGGTGGACAGCAAA
TGGGTCGGGATCTGTACGACGATGACGATAAGGATCTCGCCACCATGGTCGACTCATCACGTCGTAAGTG
GAATAAGACAGGTCACGCAGTCAGAGCTATAGGTCGGCTGAGCTCACTCGAGAACGTCTATATCAAGGCC
GACAAGCAGAAGAACGGCATCAAGGCGAACTTCAAGATCCGCCACAACATCGAGGACGGCGGCGTGCAGC
TCGCCTACCACTACCAGCAGAACACCCCCATCGGCGACGGCCCCGTGCTGCTGCCCGACAACCACTACCT
GAGCGTGCAGTCCAAACTTTCGAAAGACCCCAACGAGAAGCGCGATCACATGGTCCTGCTGGAGTTCGTG
ACCGCCGCCGGGATCACTCTCGGCATGGACGAGCTGTACAAGGGCGGTACCGGAGGGAGCATGGTGAGCA
AGGGCGAGGAGCTGTTCACCGGGGTGGTGCCCATCCTGGTCGAGCTGGACGGCGACGTAAACGGCCACAA
GTTCAGCGTGTCCGGCGAGGGTGAGGGCGATGCCACCTACGGCAAGCTGACCCTGAAGTTCATCTGCACC
ACCGGCAAGCTGCCCGTGCCCTGGCCCACCCTCGTGACCACCCTGACCTACGGCGTGCAGTGCTTCAGCC
GCTACCCCGACCACATGAAGCAGCACGACTTCTTCAAGTCCGCCATGCCCGAAGGCTACATCCAGGAGCG
CACCATCTTCTTCAAGGACGACGGCAACTACAAGACCCGCGCCGAGGTGAAGTTCGAGGGCGACACCCTG
GTGAACCGCATCGAGCTTAAGGGCATCGACTTCAAGGAGGACGGCAACATCCTGGGGCACAAGCTGGAGT
ACAACCTGCCGGACCAACTGACTGAAGAGCAGATCGCAGAATTTAAAGAGCTGTTCTCCCTATTTGACAA
GGACGGGGATGGGACAATAACAACCAAGGAGCTGGGGACGGTGATGCGGTCTCTGGGGCAGAACCCCACA
GAAGCAGAGCTGCAGGACATGATCAATGAAGTAGATGCCGACGGTGACGGCACAATCGACTTCCCTGAGT
TCCTGACAATGATGGCAAGAAAAATGAAATACACAGACAGTGAAGAAGAAATTAGAGAAGCGTTCCGTGT
GTTTGATAAGGATGGCAATGGCTACATCAGTGCAGCAGAGCTTCGCCACGTGATGACAAACCTTGGAGAG
AAGTTAACAGATGAAGAGGTTGATGAAATGATCAGGGAAGCAGACATCGATGGGGATGGTCAGGTAAACT
ACGAAGAGTTTGTACAAATGATGACAGCGAAGTGAGCTTATCGATAATCAACCTCTGGATTACAAAATTT
GTGAAAGATTGACTGGTATTCTTAACTATGTTGCTCCTTTTACGCTATGTGGATACGCTGCTTTAATGCC
TTTGTATCATGCTATTGCTTCCCGTATGGCTTTCATTTTCTCCTCCTTGTATAAATCCTGGTTGCTGTCT
CTTTATGAGGAGTTGTGGCCCGTTGTCAGGCAACGTGGCGTGGTGTGCACTGTGTTTGCTGACGCAACCC
CCACTGGTTGGGGCATTGCCACCACCTGTCAGCTCCTTTCCGGGACTTTCGCTTTCCCCCTCCCTATTGC
CACGGCGGAACTCATCGCCGCCTGCCTTGCCCGCTGCTGGACAGGGGCTCGGCTGTTGGGCACTGACAAT
TCCGTGGTGTTGTCGGGGAAATCATCGTCCTTTCCTTGGCTGCTCGCCTGTGTTGCCACCTGGATTCTGC
GCGGGACGTCCTTCTGCTACGTCCCTTCGGCCCTCAATCCAGCGGACCTTCCTTCCCGCGGCCTGCTGCC
GGCTCTGCGGCCTCTTCCGCGTCTTCGCCTTCGCCCTCAGACGAGTCGGATCTCCCTTTGGGCCGCCTCC
CCGCATCGATACCGTCGACCTCGACCCGGGCGGCCGCTTCGAGCAGACATGATAAGATACATTGATGAGT
TTGGACAAACCACAACTAGAATGCAGTGAAAAAAATGCTTTATTTGTGAAATTTGTGATGCTATTGCTTT
ATTTGTAACCATTATAAGCTGCAATAAACAAGTTAACAACAACAATTGCATTCATTTTATGTTTCAGGTT
CAGGGGGAGATGTGGGAGGTTTTTTAAAGCAAGTAAAACCTCTACAAATGTGGTAAAATCGATAAGGATC
TTCCTAGAGCATGGCTACGTAGATAAGTAGCATGGCGGGTTAATCATTAACTACAAGGAACCCCTAGTGA
TGGAGTTGGCCACTCCCTCTCTGCGCGCTCGCTCGCTCACTGACTCGCTGCGCTCGGTCGTTCGGCTGCG
GCGAGCGGTATCAGCTCACTCAAAGGCGGTAATACGGTTATCCACAGAATCAGGGGATAACGCAGGAAAG
AACATGTGAGCAAAAGGCCAGCAAAAGGCCAGGAACCGTAAAAAGGCCGCGTTGCTGGCGTTTTTCCATA
GGCTCCGCCCCCCTGACGAGCATCACAAAAATCGACGCTCAAGTCAGAGGTGGCGAAACCCGACAGGACT
ATAAAGATACCAGGCGTTTCCCCCTGGAAGCTCCCTCGTGCGCTCTCCTGTTCCGACCCTGCCGCTTACC
GGATACCTGTCCGCCTTTCTCCCTTCGGGAAGCGTGGCGCTTTCTCATAGCTCACGCTGTAGGTATCTCA
GTTCGGTGTAGGTCGTTCGCTCCAAGCTGGGCTGTGTGCACGAACCCCCCGTTCAGCCCGACCGCTGCGC
CTTATCCGGTAACTATCGTCTTGAGTCCAACCCGGTAAGACACGACTTATCGCCACTGGCAGCAGCCACT
GGTAACAGGATTAGCAGAGCGAGGTATGTAGGCGGTGCTACAGAGTTCTTGAAGTGGTGGCCTAACTACG
GCTACACTAGAAGAACAGTATTTGGTATCTGCGCTCTGCTGAAGCCAGTTACCTTCGGAAAAAGAGTTGG
TAGCTCTTGATCCGGCAAACAAACCACCGCTGGTAGCGGTGGTTTTTTTGTTTGCAAGCAGCAGATTACG
CGCAGAAAAAAAGGATCTCAAGAAGATCCTTTGATCTTTTCTACGGGGTCTGACGCTCAGTGGAACGAAA
ACTCACGTTAAGGGATTTTGGTCATGAGATTATCAAAAAGGATCTTCACCTAGATCCTTTTAAATTAAAA
ATGAAGTTTTAAATCAATCTAAAGTATATATGAGTAAACTTGGTCTGACAGTTACCAATGCTTAATCAGT
GAGGCACCTATCTCAGCGATCTGTCTATTTCGTTCATCCATAGTTGCCTGACTCCCCGTCGTGTAGATAA
CTACGATACGGGAGGGCTTACCATCTGGCCCCAGTGCTGCAATGATACCGCGAGACCCACGCTCACCGGC
TCCAGATTTATCAGCAATAAACCAGCCAGCCGGAAGGGCCGAGCGCAGAAGTGGTCCTGCAACTTTATCC
GCCTCCATCCAGTCTATTAATTGTTGCCGGGAAGCTAGAGTAAGTAGTTCGCCAGTTAATAGTTTGCGCA
ACGTTGTTGCCATTGCTACAGGCATCGTGGTGTCACGCTCGTCGTTTGGTATGGCTTCATTCAGCTCCGG
TTCCCAACGATCAAGGCGAGTTACATGATCCCCCATGTTGTGCAAAAAAGCGGTTAGCTCCTTCGGTCCT
CCGATCGTTGTCAGAAGTAAGTTGGCCGCAGTGTTATCACTCATGGTTATGGCAGCACTGCATAATTCTC
TTACTGTCATGCCATCCGTAAGATGCTTTTCTGTGACTGGTGAGTACTCAACCAAGTCATTCTGAGAATA
GTGTATGCGGCGACCGAGTTGCTCTTGCCCGGCGTCAATACGGGATAATACCGCGCCACATAGCAGAACT
TTAAAAGTGCTCATCATTGGAAAACGTTCTTCGGGGCGAAAACTCTCAAGGATCTTACCGCTGTTGAGAT
CCAGTTCGATGTAACCCACTCGTGCACCCAACTGATCTTCAGCATCTTTTACTTTCACCAGCGTTTCTGG
GTGAGCAAAAACAGGAAGGCAAAATGCCGCAAAAAAGGGAATAAGGGCGACACGGAAATGTTGAATACTC
ATACTCTTCCTTTTTCAATATTATTGAAGCATTTATCAGGGTTATTGTCTCATGAGCGGATACATATTTG
AATGTATTTAGAAAAATAAACAAATAGGGGTTCCGCGCACATTTCCCCGAAAAGTGCCACCTAAATTGTA
AGCGTTAATATTTTGTTAAAATTCGCGTTAAATTTTTGTTAAATCAGCTCATTTTTTAACCAATAGGCCG
AAATCGGCAAAATCCCTTATAAATCAAAAGAATAGACCGAGATAGGGT
[37 nt withheld, positions 5719-5755]
AAAGAACGTGGACTCCAACGTCAAAGG
[49 nt withheld, positions 5783-5831]
T
[91 nt withheld, positions 5833-5923]
G
[124 nt withheld, positions 5925-6048]
CCCATTCGCCATTCAGGCTGCGCAACTGTTGGGAAGGGCGATCGGTGCGGGCCTCTTCGCTATTACGCCA
GCTGCGCGCTCGCTCGCTCACTGAGGCCGCCCGGGCAAAGCCCGGGCGTCGGGCGACCTTTGGTCGCCCG
GCCTCAGTGAGCGAGCGAGCGCGCAGAGAGGGAGTGGCCAACTCCATCACTAGGGGTTCCTTGTAGTTAA
TGATTAACCCGCCATGCTACTTATCTACGTAGCCATGCTCTAGGAAGATCTCTGCAGAGG
